Addgene plasmid #122830: pAC10110_pAAVS1-Nst-EF1aHygro2ArtTA3(-)_TetO-NpuDnaE(C)_Blast(103-140)-P2A-mScarlet
Purpose: Plasmid 110
Depositing lab: Albert Cheng. Publication: Split Selectable Markers. Jillette N, Du M, Cheng AW. bioRxiv 452979 10.1101/452979.
Backbone
  Vector backbone: pAAVS1-Nst-CAG-DEST (Addgene #80489)
  Modifications to backbone: Replaced CAG-DEST with EF1aHygro2ArtTA3(-)_TetO-DEST
  Vector type: CRISPR ; Donor vector
  Selectable markers: Neomycin (select with G418), Hygromycin ; Dox-inducible NpuDnaE(C)-Blast(103-140)-P2A-mScarlet
Growth in bacteria
  Bacterial resistance: Ampicillin, 100 μg/mL
  Growth temperature: 30°C
  Growth strain: NEB Stable
  Copy number: Unknown
Gene/Insert
  Gene/Insert name: NpuDnaE(C)-Blast(103-140)-P2A-mScarlet
  Species: Synthetic
  Cloning method: Gateway Cloning
  Sequencing primers: 5′ taggcgtgtacggtgggagg; 3′ ACCGAGGAGAGGGTTAGGGAT
Terms and licenses: Academic/Nonprofit Terms; Industry Terms: Not Available to Industry
Depositor comments: Please visit https://www.biorxiv.org/content/10.1101/452979v2 for BioRxiv preprint.
How to cite: pAC10110_pAAVS1-Nst-EF1aHygro2ArtTA3(-)_TetO-NpuDnaE(C)_Blast(103-140)-P2A-mScarlet was a gift from Albert Cheng (Addgene plasmid # 122830)
