[The description below was written by a language model from this plasmid's Addgene catalogue record and pLannotate feature annotations shown in this document.]
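Description:
pAC10110_pAAVS1-Nst-EF1aHygro2ArtTA3(-)_TetO-NpuDnaE(C)_Blast(103-140)-P2A-mScarlet is a 10,975 bp CRISPR donor plasmid for homology-directed knock-in at the human AAVS1 safe-harbour locus in intron 1 of PPP1R12C. It derives from pAAVS1-Nst-CAG-DEST, with the CAG-DEST segment replaced by an EF1a-Hygro-2A-rtTA3 plus TetO-DEST module, into which the insert was placed by Gateway cloning (attB1/attB2 sites flank it). In bacteria it is maintained through a high-copy ColE1/pUC origin and ampicillin resistance. An f1 origin and remnants of the lac/lacZα region with T3 and T7 promoters come from the cloning backbone.

Between the left and right AAVS1 homology arms lie three units. First, a splice acceptor followed by a promoterless neomycin phosphotransferase gene and a bGH polyadenylation signal, so that G418 resistance depends on capture of the endogenous PPP1R12C transcript after correct integration. Second, in reverse orientation, an EF-1α promoter drives hygromycin phosphotransferase linked by a 2A sequence to the reverse tetracycline transactivator rtTA3. Third, a tight TRE promoter drives the synthetic insert: the C-terminal half of the Npu DnaE split intein fused to blasticidin deaminase residues 103–140, then P2A and the red fluorescent protein mScarlet, ending in a second bGH poly(A). A V5 tag is annotated downstream of attB2, but the record does not show whether it is translated.

With doxycycline, rtTA3 induces the C-terminal blasticidin fragment and mScarlet. By itself the fragment should not confer resistance. In the depositors' split selectable marker work, it is presumably paired with a construct carrying the complementary N-terminal intein-marker half, so that protein trans-splicing rebuilds a functional enzyme. That partner is not described here.
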