Features (pLannotate 1.2.2; 31 found; start..end, strand, type, name):
     21..125     +  promoter       AmpR promoter: bla
    126..986     +  CDS            AmpR: β-lactamase; bla; confers resistance to ampicillin, carbenicillin, and related antibiotics
   1157..1745    +  rep_origin     ori: high-copy-number ColE1/pMB1/pBR322/pUC origin of replication
   1928..2020    +  CDS            lacI (fragment): lac repressor; lacI; The lac repressor binds to the lac operator to inhibit transcription in E. coli. This inhibition can be relieved by adding lactose or isopropyl-β-D-thiogalactopyranoside (IPTG).
   2033..2054    +  protein_bind   CAP binding site: CAP binding activates transcription in the presence of cAMP. E. coli catabolite activator protein
   2069..2099    +  promoter       lac promoter: promoter for the E. coli lac operon
   2103..2125    +  protein_bind   lac operator (fragment): The lac repressor binds to the lac operator to inhibit transcription in E. coli. This inhibition can be relieved by adding lactose or isopropyl-β-D-thiogalactopyranoside (IPTG). lac repressor encoded by lacI
   2168..2186    +  promoter       T3 promoter: promoter for bacteriophage T3 RNA polymerase
   2199..3002    +  misc_feature   HA-L: left homology arm from the adeno-associated virus integration site (AAVS1) within intron 1 of the human PPP1R12C gene
   3009..3034    +  misc_feature   SA: splice acceptor site
   3127..3918    +  CDS            neo: KKA2_KLEPN - Also known as kan, nptII. Experimental evidence at protein level: Swiss-Prot protein existence level 1. Resistance to kanamycin, neomycin, paromomycin, ribostamycin, butirosin and gentamicin B. From Klebsiella pneumoniae.
   3947..4171    +  polyA_signal   bGH poly(A) signal: bovine growth hormone polyadenylation signal
   4190..4209    +  enhancer       CMV enhancer (fragment): human cytomegalovirus immediate early enhancer
   4315..4383    +  CDS            large T antigen (fragment): large T antigen from SV40 (simian virus 40)
   4406..4487    +  polyA_signal   SV40 poly(A) signal: SV40 polyadenylation signal
   4533..4643    -  CDS            VP48: 3 tandem repeats of the minimal activation domain of herpes simplex virus VP16 (Cheng et al., 2013)
   4573..5270    -  CDS            rtTA3 (fragment): reverse tetracycline transactivator 3 activates expression from Tet-responsive promoters in the presence of doxycycline
   5334..6356    -  CDS            hph: KHYB_ECOLX - Experimental evidence at protein level: Swiss-Prot protein existence level 1. The aminoglycoside phosphotransferases achieve inactivation of their antibiotic substrates by phosphorylation. Only phosphorylates hygromycin and closely related compounds such as demethyl analogs and destomycin. From Escherichia coli.
   6386..6410    -  protein_bind   attB1: mutant version of attB; recombination site for the Gateway® BP reaction BP Clonase™
   6471..7649    -  promoter       EF-1α promoter: strong constitutive promoter for human elongation factor EF-1α
   7666..7980    +  promoter       tight TRE promoter: Tet-responsive promoter PTight, consisting of seven tet operator sequences followed by the minimal CMV promoter
   8005..8029    +  protein_bind   attB1: mutant version of attB; recombination site for the Gateway® BP reaction BP Clonase™
   8167..8280    +  CDS            bsr (fragment): BSR_BACCE - Experimental evidence at protein level: Swiss-Prot protein existence level 1. Catalyzes the deamination of the cytosine moiety of the antibiotics blasticidin S, cytomycin and acetylblasticidin S. From Bacillus cereus.
   8362..9057    +  CDS            mScarlet: mScarlet is a basic (constitutively fluorescent) red fluorescent protein published in 2016, derived from synthetic construct. It has moderate acid sensitivity.
   9082..9106    -  protein_bind   attB2: mutant version of attB; recombination site for the Gateway® BP reaction BP Clonase™
   9159..9200    +  CDS            V5 tag: epitope tag from simian virus 5
   9244..9468    +  polyA_signal   bGH poly(A) signal: bovine growth hormone polyadenylation signal
   9656..10185   +  misc_feature   HA-R: right homology arm from the adeno-associated virus integration site (AAVS1) within intron 1 of the human PPP1R12C gene
  10332..10350   -  promoter       T7 promoter: promoter for bacteriophage T7 RNA polymerase
  10353..10510   +  CDS            lacZα (fragment): LacZα fragment of β-galactosidase; lacZ fragment
  10515..10943   +  rep_origin     f1 ori (sequence partly withheld): f1 bacteriophage origin of replication; arrow indicates direction of (+) strand synthesis
>Addgene plasmid #122830 | pAC10110_pAAVS1-Nst-EF1aHygro2ArtTA3(-)_TetO-NpuDnaE(C)_Blast(103-140)-P2A-mScarlet | depositor full sequence | sequence record 234332 | pAC10110_pAAVS1-Nst-EF1aHygro2ArtTA3(-)_TetO-NpuDnaE(C)_Blast(103-140)-P2A-mScarlet sequence 10975 bps
GCACTTTTCGGGGAAATGTGCGCGGAACCCCTATTTGTTTATTTTTCTAAATACATTCAAATATGTATCC
GCTCATGAGACAATAACCCTGATAAATGCTTCAATAATATTGAAAAAGGAAGAGTATGAGTATTCAACAT
TTCCGTGTCGCCCTTATTCCCTTTTTTGCGGCATTTTGCCTTCCTGTTTTTGCTCACCCAGAAACGCTGG
TGAAAGTAAAAGATGCTGAAGATCAGTTGGGTGCACGAGTGGGTTACATCGAACTGGATCTCAACAGCGG
TAAGATCCTTGAGAGTTTTCGCCCCGAAGAACGTTTTCCAATGATGAGCACTTTTAAAGTTCTGCTATGT
GGCGCGGTATTATCCCGTATTGACGCCGGGCAAGAGCAACTCGGTCGCCGCATACACTATTCTCAGAATG
ACTTGGTTGAGTACTCACCAGTCACAGAAAAGCATCTTACGGATGGCATGACAGTAAGAGAATTATGCAG
TGCTGCCATAACCATGAGTGATAACACTGCGGCCAACTTACTTCTGACAACGATCGGAGGACCGAAGGAG
CTAACCGCTTTTTTGCACAACATGGGGGATCATGTAACTCGCCTTGATCGTTGGGAACCGGAGCTGAATG
AAGCCATACCAAACGACGAGCGTGACACCACGATGCCTGTAGCAATGGCAACAACGTTGCGCAAACTATT
AACTGGCGAACTACTTACTCTAGCTTCCCGGCAACAATTAATAGACTGGATGGAGGCGGATAAAGTTGCA
GGACCACTTCTGCGCTCGGCCCTTCCGGCTGGCTGGTTTATTGCTGATAAATCTGGAGCCGGTGAGCGTG
GGTCTCGCGGTATCATTGCAGCACTGGGGCCAGATGGTAAGCCCTCCCGTATCGTAGTTATCTACACGAC
GGGGAGTCAGGCAACTATGGATGAACGAAATAGACAGATCGCTGAGATAGGTGCCTCACTGATTAAGCAT
TGGTAACTGTCAGACCAAGTTTACTCATATATACTTTAGATTGATTTAAAACTTCATTTTTAATTTAAAA
GGATCTAGGTGAAGATCCTTTTTGATAATCTCATGACCAAAATCCCTTAACGTGAGTTTTCGTTCCACTG
AGCGTCAGACCCCGTAGAAAAGATCAAAGGATCTTCTTGAGATCCTTTTTTTCTGCGCGTAATCTGCTGC
TTGCAAACAAAAAAACCACCGCTACCAGCGGTGGTTTGTTTGCCGGATCAAGAGCTACCAACTCTTTTTC
CGAAGGTAACTGGCTTCAGCAGAGCGCAGATACCAAATACTGTCCTTCTAGTGTAGCCGTAGTTAGGCCA
CCACTTCAAGAACTCTGTAGCACCGCCTACATACCTCGCTCTGCTAATCCTGTTACCAGTGGCTGCTGCC
AGTGGCGATAAGTCGTGTCTTACCGGGTTGGACTCAAGACGATAGTTACCGGATAAGGCGCAGCGGTCGG
GCTGAACGGGGGGTTCGTGCACACAGCCCAGCTTGGAGCGAACGACCTACACCGAACTGAGATACCTACA
GCGTGAGCTATGAGAAAGCGCCACGCTTCCCGAAGGGAGAAAGGCGGACAGGTATCCGGTAAGCGGCAGG
GTCGGAACAGGAGAGCGCACGAGGGAGCTTCCAGGGGGAAACGCCTGGTATCTTTATAGTCCTGTCGGGT
TTCGCCACCTCTGACTTGAGCGTCGATTTTTGTGATGCTCGTCAGGGGGGCGGAGCCTATGGAAAAACGC
CAGCAACGCGGCCTTTTTACGGTTCCTGGCCTTTTGCTGGCCTTTTGCTCACATGTTCTTTCCTGCGTTA
TCCCCTGATTCTGTGGATAACCGTATTACCGCCTTTGAGTGAGCTGATACCGCTCGCCGCAGCCGAACGA
CCGAGCGCAGCGAGTCAGTGAGCGAGGAAGCGGAAGAGCGCCCAATACGCAAACCGCCTCTCCCCGCGCG
TTGGCCGATTCATTAATGCAGCTGGCACGACAGGTTTCCCGACTGGAAAGCGGGCAGTGAGCGCAACGCA
ATTAATGTGAGTTAGCTCACTCATTAGGCACCCCAGGCTTTACACTTTATGCTTCCGGCTCGTATGTTGT
GTGGAATTGTGAGCGGATAACAATTTCACACAGGAAACAGCTATGACCATGATTACGCCAAGCTCGAAAT
TAACCCTCACTAAAGGGAACAAAAGCTGTGCTTTCTCTGACCAGCATTCTCTCCCCTGGGCCTGTGCCGC
TTTCTGTCTGCAGCTTGTGGCCTGGGTCACCTCTACGGCTGGCCCAGATCCTTCCCTGCCGCCTCCTTCA
GGTTCCGTCTTCCTCCACTCCCTCTTCCCCTTGCTCTCTGCTGTGTTGCTGCCCAAGGATGCTCTTTCCG
GAGCACTTCCTTCTCGGCGCTGCACCACGTGATGTCCTCTGAGCGGATCCTCCCCGTGTCTGGGTCCTCT
CCGGGCATCTCTCCTCCCTCACCCAACCCCATGCCGTCTTCACTCGCTGGGTTCCCTTTTCCTTCTCCTT
CTGGGGCCTGTGCCATCTCTCGTTTCTTAGGATGGCCTTCTCCGACGGATGTCTCCCTTGCGTCCCGCCT
CCCCTTCTTGTAGGCCTGCATCATCACCGTTTTTCTGGACAACCCCAAAGTACCCCGTCTCCCTGGCTTT
AGCCACCTCTCCATCCTCTTGCTTTCTTTGCCTGGACACCCCGTTCTCCTGTGGATTCGGGTCACCTCTC
ACTCCTTTCATTTGGGCAGCTCCCCTACCCCCCTTACCTCTCTAGTCTGTGCTAGCTCTTCCAGCCCCCT
GTCATGGCATCTTCCAGGGGTCCGAGAGCTCAGCTAGTCTTCTTCCTCCAACCCGGGCCCCTATGTCCAC
TTCAGGACAGCATGTTTGCTGCCTCCAGGGATCCTGTGTCCCCGAGCTGGGACCACCTTATATTCCCAGG
GCCGGTTAATGTGGCTCTGGTTCTGGGTACTTTTATCTGTCCCCTCCACCCCACAGTGGGGCAAGCTTCT
GACCTCTTCTCTTCCTCCCACAGGGCCTCGAGAGATCTGGCAGCGGAGAGGGCAGAGGAAGTCTTCTAAC
ATGCGGTGACGTGGAGGAGAATCCCGGCCCTAGGCTCGAGGGTACCATGATTGAACAAGATGGATTGCAC
GCAGGTTCTCCGGCCGCTTGGGTGGAGAGGCTATTCGGCTATGACTGGGCACAACAGACAATCGGCTGCT
CTGATGCCGCCGTGTTCCGGCTGTCAGCGCAGGGGCGCCCGGTTCTTTTTGTCAAGACCGACCTGTCCGG
TGCCCTGAATGAACTGCAGGACGAGGCAGCGCGGCTATCGTGGCTGGCCACGACGGGCGTTCCTTGCGCA
GCTGTGCTCGACGTTGTCACTGAAGCGGGAAGGGACTGGCTGCTATTGGGCGAAGTGCCGGGGCAGGATC
TCCTGTCATCTCACCTTGCTCCTGCCGAGAAAGTATCCATCATGGCTGATGCAATGCGGCGGCTGCATAC
GCTTGATCCGGCTACCTGCCCATTCGACCACCAAGCGAAACATCGCATCGAGCGAGCACGTACTCGGATG
GAAGCCGGTCTTGTCGATCAGGATGATCTGGACGAAGAGCATCAGGGGCTCGCGCCAGCCGAACTGTTCG
CCAGGCTCAAGGCGCGCATGCCCGACGGCGAGGATCTCGTCGTGACCCATGGCGATGCCTGCTTGCCGAA
TATCATGGTGGAAAATGGCCGCTTTTCTGGATTCATCGACTGTGGCCGGCTGGGTGTGGCGGACCGCTAT
CAGGACATAGCGTTGGCTACCCGTGATATTGCTGAAGAGCTTGGCGGCGAATGGGCTGACCGCTTCCTCG
TGCTTTACGGTATCGCCGCTCCCGATTCGCAGCGCATCGCCTTCTATCGCCTTCTTGACGAGTTCTTCTG
AGTTTAAACCCGCTGATCAGCCTCGACTGTGCCTTCTAGTTGCCAGCCATCTGTTGTTTGCCCCTCCCCC
GTGCCTTCCTTGACCCTGGAAGGTGCCACTCCCACTGTCCTTTCCTAATAAAATGAGGAAATTGCATCGC
ATTGTCTGAGTAGGTGTCATTCTATTCTGGGGGGTGGGGTGGGGCAGGACAGCAAGGGGGAGGATTGGGA
AGACAATAGCAGGCATGCTGGGGATGCGGTGGGCTCTATGGGCTAGCGGTGGCGGCCTCGACATTGATTA
TTGACTAGTAGATCTGGCGCGCCGCCTTTTTACGGTTCCTGGCCTTTTGCTGGCCTTTTGCTCACATGTC
ACGTGAGGCCTTAACGTCTCGCCCTTTGGTCTCCCCCTCTTAAGTACCACATTTGTAGAGGTTTTACTTG
CTTTAAAAAACCTCCCACACCTCCCCCTGAACCTGAAACATAAAATGAATGCAATTGTTGTTGTTAACTT
GTTTATTGCAGCTTATAATGGTTACAAATAAAGCAATAGCATCACAAATTTCACAAATAAAGCATTTTTT
TCACTGCATTCTAGTTGTGGTTTGTCCAAACTCATCGGCTAGCTTACCCGGGGAGCATGTCAAGGTCAAA
ATCGTCAAGAGCGTCAGCAGGCAGCATATCAAGGTCAAAGTCGTCAAGGGCATCGGCTGGGAGCATGTCT
AAGTCAAAATCGTCAAGGGCGTCGGTCGGCCCGCCGCTTTCGCACTTTAGCTGTTTCTCCAGGCCACATA
TGATTAGTTCCAGGCCGAAAAGGAAGGCAGGTTCGGCTCCCTGCCGGTCGAACAGCTCAATTGCTTGTCT
CAGAAGTGGGGGCATAGAATCGGTGGTAGGTGTCTCTCTTTCCTCTTTTGCTACTTGATGCTCCTGTTCC
TCCAATACGCAGCCCAGTGTAAAGTGGCCCACGGCGGACAGAGCGTACAGTGCGTTCTCCAGGGAGAAGC
CTTGCTGACACAGGAACGCGAGCTGATTTTCCAGGGTTTCGTACTGTTTCTCTGTTGGGCGGGTGCCGAG
ATGCACTTTAGCCCCGTCGCGATGTGAGAGGAGAGCACAGCGGTATGACTTGGCGTTGTTCCGCAGAAAG
TCTTGCCATGACTCGCCTTCCAGGGGGCAGAAGTGGGTATGATGCCTGTCCAGCATCTCGATTGGCAGGG
CATCGAGCAGGGCCCGCTTGTTCTTCACGTGCCAGTACAGGGTAGGCTGCTCAACTCCCAGCTTTTGAGC
GAGTTTCCTTGTCGTCAGGCCTTCGATACCGACACCATTGAGTAATTCCAGAGCTCCGTTTATGACTTTG
CTCTTGTCCAGTCTAGACATTGGACCAGGGTTTTCTTCAACATCACCACAAGTGAGGAGAGAACCTCTAC
CTTCGGCACCGGGTTCCTTTGCCCTCGGACGAGTGCTGGGGCGTCGGTTTCCACTATCGGCGAGTACTTC
TACACAGCCATCGGTCCAGACGGCCGCGCTTCTGCGGGCGATTTGTGTACGCCCGACAGTCCCGGCTCCG
GATCGGACGATTGCGTCGCATCGACCCTGCGCCCAAGCTGCATCATCGAAATTGCCGTCAACCAAGCTCT
GATAGAGTTGGTCAAGACCAATGCGGAGCATATACGCCCGGAGCCGCGGCGATCCTGCAAGCTCCGGATG
CCTCCGCTCGAAGTAGCGCGTCTGCTGCTCCATACAAGCCAACCACGGCCTCCAGAAGAAGATGTTGGCG
ACCTCGTATTGGGAATCCCCGAACATCGCCTCGCTCCAGTCAATGACCGCTGTTATGCGGCCATTGTCCG
TCAGGACATTGTTGGAGCCGAAATCCGCGTGCACGAGGTGCCGGACTTCGGGGCAGTCCTCGGCCCAAAG
CATCAGCTCATCGAGAGCCTGCGCGACGGACGCACTGACGGTGTCGTCCATCACAGTTTGCCAGTGATAC
ACATGGGGATCAGCAATCGCGCATATGAAATCACGCCATGTAGTGTATTGACCGATTCCTTGCGGTCCGA
ATGGGCCGAACCCGCTCGTCTGGCTAAGATCGGCCGCAGCGATCGCATCCATGGCCTCCGCGACCGGCTG
CAGAACAGCGGGCAGTTCGGTTTCAGGCAGGTCTTGCAACGTGACACCCTGTGCACGGCGGGAGATGCAA
TAGGTCAGGCTCTCGCTAAATTCCCCAATGTCAAGCACTTCCGGAATCGGGAGCGCGGCCGATGCAAAGT
GCCGATAAACATAACGATCTTTGTAGAAACCATCGGCGCAGCTATTTACCCGCAGGACATATCCACGCCC
TCCTACATCGAAGCTGAAAGCACGAGATTCTTCGCCCTCCGAGAGCTGCATCAGGTCGGAGACGCTGTCG
AACTTTTCGATCAGAAACTTCTCGACAGACGTCGCGGTGAGTTCAGGCTTTTTCATGGTGGCGGCACTAG
TAAGGGCGAATTCGGAGCCTGCTTTTTTGTACAAACTTGTTGATATCTGCAGAATTCCACCACACTGGAC
TAGTGGATCCGAGCTCGGTACCAAGCTTCTTCACGACACCTGAAATGGAAGAAAAAAACTTTGAACCACT
GTCTGAGGCTTGAGAATGAACCAAGATCCAAACTCAAAAAGGGCAAATTCCAAGGAGAATTACATCAAGT
GCCAAGCTGGCCTAACTTCAGTCTCCACCCACTCAGTGTGGGGAAACTCCATCGCATAAAACCCCTCCCC
CCAACCTAAAGACGACGTACTCCAAAAGCTCGAGAACTAATCGAGGTGCCTGGACGGCGCCCGGTACTCC
GTGGAGTCACATGAAGCGACGGCTGAGGACGGAAAGGCCCTTTTCCTTTGTGTGGGTGACTCACCCGCCC
GCTCTCCCGAGCGCCGCGTCCTCCATTTTGAGCTCCCTGCAGCAGGGCCGGGAAGCGGCCATCTTTCCGC
TCACGCAACTGGTGCCGACCGGGCCAGCCTTGCCGCCCAGGGCGGGGCGATACACGGCGGCGCGAGGCCA
GGCACCAGAGCAGGCCGGCCAGCTTGAGACTACCCCCGTCCGATTCTCGGTGGCCGCGCTCGCAGGCCCC
GCCTCGCCGAACATGTGCGCTGGGACGCACGGGCCCCGTCGCCGCCCGCGGCCCCAAAAACCGAAATACC
AGTGTGCAGATCTTGGCCCGCATTTACAAGACTATCTTGCCAGAAAAAAAGCGTCGCAGCAGGTCATCAA
AAATTTTAAATGGCTAGAGACTTATCGAAAGCAGCGAGACAGGCGCGAAGGTGCCACCAGATTCGCACGC
GGCGGCCCCAGCGCCCAGGCCAGGCCTCAACTCAAGCACGAGGCGAAGGGGCTCCTTAAGCGCAAGGCCT
CGAACTCTCCCACCCACTTCCAACCCGAAGCTCGGGATCAAGAATCACGTACTGCAGCCAGGTGGAAGTA
ATTCAAGGCACGCAAGGGCCATAACCCGTAAAGAGGCCAGGCCCGCGGGAACCACACACGGCACTTACCT
GTGTTCTGGCGGCAAACCCGTTGCGAAAAAGAACGTTCACGGCGACTACTGCACTTATATACGGTTCTCC
CCCACCCTCGGGAAAAAGGCGGAGCCAGTACACGACATCACTTTCCCAGTTTACCCCGCGCCACCTTCTC
TAGGCACCGGTTCAATTGCCGACCCCTCCCCCCAACTTCTCGGGGACTGTGGGCGATGTGCGCTCTGCCC
ACTGACGGGCACCGGAGCCTCACGATCGATATGTCGAGTTTACTCCCTATCAGTGATAGAGAACGTATGT
CGAGTTTACTCCCTATCAGTGATAGAGAACGATGTCGAGTTTACTCCCTATCAGTGATAGAGAACGTATG
TCGAGTTTACTCCCTATCAGTGATAGAGAACGTATGTCGAGTTTACTCCCTATCAGTGATAGAGAACGTA
TGTCGAGTTTATCCCTATCAGTGATAGAGAACGTATGTCGAGTTTACTCCCTATCAGTGATAGAGAACGT
ATGTCGAGGTAGGCGTGTACGGTGGGAGGCCTATATAAGCAGAGCTCGTTTAGTGAACCGTCAGATCGCC
TGGAGAATTGGCTAGGCACCGGTGACAAGTTTGTACAAAAAAGCAGGCTCCGAATTCGCCCTTACTAGTG
CCGCCACCATGATTAAGATCGCTACGCGGAAGTACCTGGGGAAACAGAACGTCTACGACATAGGTGTGGA
GCGCGATCACAACTTTGCTCTGAAAAATGGATTTATCGCCAGCAACTGTAGGGAGTTGATTTCAGACTAT
GCACCAGATTGTTTTGTGTTAATAGAAATGAATGGCAAGTTAGTCAAAACTACGATTGAAGAACTCATTC
CACTCAAATATACCCGAAATACTAGTGGCAGCGGCGCCACAAACTTCTCTCTGCTAAAGCAAGCAGGTGA
TGTTGAAGAAAACCCCGGGCCTGGCGCGCCAATGGTGAGCAAGGGCGAGGCAGTGATCAAGGAGTTCATG
CGGTTCAAGGTGCACATGGAGGGCTCCATGAACGGCCACGAGTTCGAGATCGAGGGCGAGGGCGAGGGCC
GCCCCTACGAGGGCACCCAGACCGCCAAGCTGAAGGTGACCAAGGGTGGCCCCCTGCCCTTCTCCTGGGA
CATCCTGTCCCCTCAGTTCATGTACGGCTCCAGGGCCTTCACCAAGCACCCCGCCGACATCCCCGACTAC
TATAAGCAGTCCTTCCCCGAGGGCTTCAAGTGGGAGCGCGTGATGAACTTCGAGGACGGCGGCGCCGTGA
CCGTGACCCAGGACACCTCCCTGGAGGACGGCACCCTGATCTACAAGGTGAAGCTCCGTGGCACCAACTT
CCCTCCTGACGGCCCCGTAATGCAGAAGAAGACAATGGGCTGGGAAGCGTCCACCGAGCGGTTGTACCCC
GAGGACGGCGTGCTGAAGGGCGACATTAAGATGGCCCTGCGCCTGAAGGACGGCGGCCGCTACCTGGCGG
ACTTCAAGACCACCTACAAGGCCAAGAAGCCCGTGCAGATGCCCGGCGCCTACAACGTCGACCGCAAGTT
GGACATCACCTCCCACAACGAGGACTACACCGTGGTGGAACAGTACGAACGCTCCGAGGGCCGCCACTCC
ACCGGCGGCATGGACGAGCTGTACAAGTGATTAATTAAAAGGGCGAATTCGACCCAGCTTTCTTGTACAA
AGTGGTTGATATCCAGCACAGTGGCGGCCGCTCGAGTCTAGAGGGCCCGCGGTTCGAAGGTAAGCCTATC
CCTAACCCTCTCCTCGGTCTCGATTCTACGCGTACCGGTTAGGGGCCCGTTTAAACCCGCTGATCAGCCT
CGACTGTGCCTTCTAGTTGCCAGCCATCTGTTGTTTGCCCCTCCCCCGTGCCTTCCTTGACCCTGGAAGG
TGCCACTCCCACTGTCCTTTCCTAATAAAATGAGGAAATTGCATCGCATTGTCTGAGTAGGTGTCATTCT
ATTCTGGGGGGTGGGGTGGGGCAGGACAGCAAGGGGGAGGATTGGGAAGACAATAGCAGGCATGCTGGGG
ATGCGGTGGGCTCTATGGCTCTAGAAGTCGACAGTACTAAGCTTTGACAGAAAAGCCCCATCCTTAGGCC
TCCTCCTTCCTAGTCTCCTGATATTGGGTCTAACCCCCACCTCCTGTTAGGCAGATTCCTTATCTGGTGA
CACACCCCCATTTCCTGGAGCCATCTCTCTCCTTGCCAGAACCTCTAAGGTTTGCTTACGATGGAGCCAG
AGAGGATCCTGGGAGGGAGAGCTTGGCAGGGGGTGGGAGGGAAGGGGGGGATGCGTGACCTGCCCGGTTC
TCAGTGGCCACCCTGCGCTACCCTCTCCCAGAACCTGAGCTGCTCTGACGCGGCTGTCTGGTGCGTTTCA
CTGATCCTGGTGCTGCAGCTTCCTTACACTTCCCAAGAGGAGAAGCAGTTTGGAAAAACAAAATCAGAAT
AAGTTGGTCCTGAGTTCTAACTTTGGCTCTTCACCTTTCTAGTCCCCAATTTATATTGTTCCTCCGTGCG
TCAGTTTTACCTGTGAGATAAGGCCAGTAGCCAGCCCCGTCCTGGCAGGGCTGTGGTGAGGAGGGGGGTG
TCCGTGTGGAAAACTCCCTTTGTGAGAATGGTGCGTCCTAGGTGTTCACCAGGTCGTGGCCGCCTCTACT
CCCTTTCTCTTTCTCCATCCTTCTTTCCTTAAAGAGTCCCCAGTGCTATCTGGGACATATTCCTCCGCCC
AGAGCAGGGTCCCGCTTCCCTAAGGCCCTGCTCTGGGCTTCTGGGTTTGAGTCCTTGGCAAGCCCAGGAG
AGGCGCTCAGGCTTCCCTGTCCCCCTTCCTCGTCCACCATCTCATGCCCCTGGCTCTCCTGCCCCTTCCC
TACAGGGGTTCCTGGCTCTGCTCTAGCGATCGCCAATTCGCCCTATAGTGAGTCGTATTACAATTCACTG
GCCGTCGTTTTACAACGTCGTGACTGGGAAAACCCTGGCGTTACCCAACTTAATCGCCTTGCAGCACATC
CCCCTTTCGCCAGCTGGCGTAATAGCGAAGAGGCCCGCACCGATCGCCCTTCCCAACAGTTGCGCAGCCT
GAATGGCGAATGGG
[124 nt withheld, positions 10515-10638]
C
[91 nt withheld, positions 10640-10730]
A
[49 nt withheld, positions 10732-10780]
CCTTTGACGTTGGAGTCCACGTTCTTT
[37 nt withheld, positions 10808-10844]
ACCCTATCTCGGTCTATTCTTTTGATTTATAAGGGATTTTGCCGATTTCGGCCTATTGGTTAAAAAATGA
GCTGATTTAACAAAAATTTAACGCGAATTTTAACAAAATATTAACGCTTACAATTTAGGTG
